>Addgene plasmid #133500 | pAV0526 | addgene full sequence | sequence record 263685 | Addgene NGS Result
TCGCGCGTTTCGGTGATGACGGTGAAAACCTCTGACACATGCAGCTCCCGGAGACGGTCACAGCTTGTCT
GTAAGCGGATGCCGGGAGCAGACAAGCCCGTCAGGGCGCGTCAGCGGGTGTTGGCGGGTGTCGGGGCTGG
CTTAACTATGCGGCATCAGAGCAGATTGTACTGAGAGTGCACCATAACCGGGATGGAACGATTGAATACT
GTGCTACTCTTTATGTAATATAACGAATTCAACTGTTCAACGTATGTGACTGCTCTCTGCTTCTCGGTAT
ATATTTACTTGAAGGAATTAATTTTTCTTTGCCAATGGTCTCTTTTACCAATTGCAGTCTGGCTTAAAGC
AATGAGGTTGTAATTAAATGGCTTGAGACCTAGAACAAACACCTTTTACAATCCTTGTTTACTGGTTTTG
ATAGTAAATTCGGTTCGCTTGTGGTGTACATTATATTTTTTAGGCTAGTCGTGATTTTTTGATAATATCA
ATATTCTTAGATTTGAGACATTCATGCTTTTTAATTTGATCAATCGTTTGTATCTTCATTAATTAGTAGG
TGGTTTGATAGAACATTTAGTTGCTTGTTTGACTACAAATATCTGCAGAATGGATTCGGTTAATAAAAAA
AATGTTTGAGGAATTAATTTTCGCTTTGGAGTGGAGGCCTCAATTCGATGTTGCAGATTTTACAAGTTTT
TAAAATGTATTTCATTATTACTTTTTATATGCCTAATAAAAAAGCCATAGTTTAATCTATAGATAACTTT
TTTTCCAGTGCACTAACGGACGTTACATTCCCATACAAAACTGCGTAGTTAAAGCTAAGGAAAAGTTAAT
ATCATGTTAATTAAATACGCTATTTACAATAAGACATTGAACTCATTTATATCGTTGAATATGAATAACC
AATTTCAGCGAATTTTTAACAAACATCGTTCACCTCGTTTAAGGATATCTTGTGTATGGGGTGTTGACTT
GCTTTATCGAATAATTACCGTACCTGTAATTGGCTTGCTGGATATAGCGGTAGTCTAATATCTAGCAAAA
ATCTTTTGGGTGAAAAGGCTTGCAATTTCACGACACCGAACTATTTGTCATTTTTTAATAAGGAAGTTTT
CCATAAATTCCTGTAATTCTCGGTTGATCTAATTGAAAAGAGTAGTTTTGCATCACGATGAGGAGGGCTT
TTGTAGAAAGAAATACGAACGAAACGAAAATCAGCGTTGCCATCGCTTTGGACAAAGCTCCCTTACCTGA
AGAGTCGAATTTTATTGATGAACTTATAACTTCCAAGCATGCAAACCAAAAGGGAGAACAAGTAATCCAA
GTAGACACGGGAATTGGATTCTTGGATCACATGTATCATGCACTGGCTAAACATGCAGGCTGGAGCTTAC
GACTTTACTCAAGAGGTGATTTAATCATCGATGATCATCACACTGCAGAAGATACTGCTATTGCACTTGG
TATTGCATTCAAGCAGGCTATGGGTAACTTTGCCGGCGTTAAAAGATTTGGACATGCTTATTGTCCACTT
GACGAAGCTCTTTCTAGAAGCGTAGTTGACTTGTCGGGACGGCCCTATGCTGTTATCGATTTGGGATTAA
AGCGTGAAAAGGTTGGGGAATTGTCCTGTGAAATGATCCCTCACTTACTATATTCCTTTTCGGTAGCAGC
TGGAATTACTTTGCATGTTACCTGCTTATATGGTAGTAATGACCATCATCGTGCTGAAAGCGCTTTTAAA
TCTCTGGCTGTTGCCATGCGCGCGGCTACTAGTCTTACTGGAAGTTCTGAAGTCCCAAGCACGAAGGGAG
TGTTGTAAAGATGAATTGGATTATGTCAGGAAAAGAACGACAATTTTGCATCCAAATTGTCTAAATTTTA
GAGTTGCTTGAAAACAATAGAACCTTACTTGCTTTATAATTACGTTAATTAGAAGCGTTATCTCGTGAAG
GAATATAGTACGTAGCCGTATAAATTGAATTGAATGTTCAGCTTATAGAATAGAGACACTTTGCTGTTCA
ATGCGTCGTCACTTACCATACTCACTTTATTATACGACTTTAAGTATAAACTCCGCGGTTATGGTAAAAT
TAATGATGCACAAACGTCCGATTCCATATGGGTACACTACAATTAAATACTTTTAAGTAACGCTGATTTC
TTATTTTTTATCCTTGGTGTATTTATTGTTTATACCGCTAGGGCGGTGTGAAATACCGCACAGATGCGTA
AGGAGAAAATACCGCATCAGGAAATTGTAAGCGTTAATATTTTGTTAAAATTCGCGTTAAATTTTTGTTA
AATCAGCTCATTTTTTAACCAATAGGCCGAAATCGGCAAAATCCCTTATAAATCAAAAGAATAGACCGAG
ATAGGGT
[37 nt withheld, positions 2388-2424]
AAAGAACGTGGACTCCAACGTCAAAGG
[49 nt withheld, positions 2452-2500]
T
[91 nt withheld, positions 2502-2592]
G
[124 nt withheld, positions 2594-2717]
CCATTCGCCATTCAGGCTGCGCAACTGTTGGGAAGGGCGATCGGTGCGGGCCTCTTCGCTATTACGCCAG
CTGGCGAAAGGGGGATGTGCTGCAAGGCGATTAAGTTGGGTAACGCCAGGGTTTTCCCAGTCACGACGTT
GTAAAACGACGGCCAGTGAGCGCGCGTAATACGACTCACTATAGGGCGAATTGGGTACCTAAAGTATGGA
AAATCAAAATTCCTGAATTTTTGTAAACTCCCATACAAATACGATTACACATACATACAAAAATGCAAAT
AACAAAATATACACGCACGCATGCACACTAAATAAACAAACTGTGCGTCCATTCCTTTTATGCACAAACG
TTGAAGCTCAGGACATCGCACCAACAATCACTCATCTCTTCTCTCTCTACCCACTTTCCACCCACACCCA
CAGTCTGCATCTGTTTGACGACTGTAGCTCAAGCATCAGTAGCAGCCGCTGTCATCCTCAACTGCTGCTG
CTGATGCTGCTTGAATGTACGCATGATAGCAACGACGCACCGCTCTACCACTACTACCGAAGCGCCATCA
TCACCTCCTCACCTACCATCGCAATCGTCCTCTCGAAACTCTTCGACCGCTTTCACCCGGCTTCCTGCAG
GTAACAATGCGCTCGGCGCTTGATTAAAAGAGGCCAGAGGCGATAAATGACTCAGGGTGCATTTGGCCTC
GCTACGAAAGGACCCTGTCTTGTGATTTTTCCGTAGCCAATGGACAACCGCCTTGTCAACCTTTTGACTT
TGGAATGTGCTAGCAATTCCTCCTTCCCCCTGACTTCAGGTGACAAGGCTTGCATCACGCTGAGGTAGGC
GTCGGAAAAACTTTCCTCACAAGGCTGACGTCATGGAATGTGCAATCAAAGTCAGGAGCGGGAACGAGGC
AGATTACCAACGAAGCAACGACCATCTCGGAACAACTTGCAAAGAAAGTCAAGGAAAGTTGGCACCACAT
CACGATCGCGCACCTTCTCCAATCACCTTGCTCCTTAGTTGTTCCGAATCGAGTGCGAGGCAATTGTGGT
AAAGATAGTCGGGGGAAACCCTTACCCCATTCACACCACGGCTGATGGCTGCTGTGTGGGATGGAAAGGT
ATAAATAGAGGCAGGCGGTGCCTAGCATCGCTTCTGTATAGATCATTCATCCATAGTATTGATTTACACT
TGATTCAAACCTAGGCCGCGGAAGGGGGATGGGTTCCAAGGGTGAAGAGCTATTTACTGGGGTTGTACCC
ATTTTGGTAGAACTGGACGGAGATGTAAACGGACATAAATTCTCTGTTAGAGGTGAGGGCGAAGGCGATG
CCACCAATGGTAAATTGACTCTGAAGTTTATATGCACTACGGGTAAATTACCTGTTCCTTGGCCAACCCT
AGTAACAACTTTGACATATGGTGTTCAATGTTTCTCAAGATACCCAGACCATATGAAAAGGCATGATTTC
TTTAAAAGTGCTATGCCAGAAGGCTACGTGCAAGAGAGAACTATCTCCTTTAAGGATGACGGTACGTATA
AAACACGAGCAGAAGTGAAATTCGAAGGGGATACACTAGTTAATCGCATCGAATTAAAGGGTATAGACTT
TAAGGAAGATGGTAATATTCTCGGCCATAAACTTGAGTATAATTTCAACTCGCATAATGTGTACATTACA
GCTGACAAACAAAAGAACGGAATTAAAGCGAATTTTAAAATCAGGCACAACGTCGAAGATGGGTCTGTTC
AACTTGCCGATCATTATCAGCAAAACACCCCTATTGGTGATGGTCCAGTCTTGTTACCCGATAATCACTA
CTTAAGCACACAGTCTAGATTGTCAAAAGATCCGAATGAAAAGCGTGATCACATGGTTTTATTGGAATTT
GTCACCGCTGCAGGAATAACTCACGGAATGGACGAGCTTTATAAGGGGCCTAAGAAGAAGCGTAAGGTTG
GTGGTCCCGGTGGTCATGGATCCCCGGGTTAATTAAGGCGCGCCAGATCTGTTTAGCTTGCCTCGTCCCC
GCCGGGTCACCCGGCCAGCGACATGGAGGCCCAGAATACCCTCCTTGACAGTCTTGACGTGCGCAGCTCA
GGGGCATGATGTGACTGTCGCCCGTACATTTAGCCCATACATCCCCATGTATAATCATTTGCATCCATAC
ATTTTGATGGCCGCACGGCGCGAAGCAAAAATTACGGCTCCTCGCTGCAGACCTGCGAGCAGGGAAACGC
TCCCCTCACAGACGCGTTGAATTGTCCCCACGCCGCGCCCCTGTAGAGAAATATAAAAGGTTAGGATTTG
CCACTGAGGTTCTTCTTTCATATACTTCCTTTTTAAATCTTGCTAGGATACAGTTCTCACATCACATCCG
AACATAAACAACCATGGGTACCACTCTTGACGACACGGCTTACCGGTACCGCACCAGTGTCCCGGGGGAC
GCCGAGGCCATCGAGGCACTGGATGGGTCCTTCACCACCGACACCGTCTTCCGCGTCACCGCCACCGGGG
ACGGCTTCACCCTGCGGGAGGTGCCGGTGGACCCGCCCCTGACCAAGGTGTTCCCCGACGACGAATCGGA
CGACGAATCGGACGACGGGGAGGACGGCGACCCGGACTCTCGGACGTTCGTCGCGTACGGGGACGACGGC
GACCTGGCGGGCTTCGTGGTCGTCTCGTACTCCGGCTGGAACCGCCGGCTGACCGTCGAGGACATCGAGG
TCGCCCCGGAGCACCGGGGGCACGGGGTCGGGCGCGCGTTGATGGGGCTCGCGACGGAGTTCGCCCGCGA
GCGGGGTGCCGGGCACCTCTGGCTGGAGGTCACCAACGTCAACGCACCGGCGATCCACGCGTACCGGCGG
ATGGGGTTCACCCTCTGCGGCCTGGACACCGCCCTGTACGACGGCACCGCCTCGGACGGCGAGCAGGCGC
TCTACATGAGCATGCCCTGCCCCTAATCAGTACTGACAATAAAAAGATTCTTGTTTTCAAGAACTTGTCA
TTTGTATAGTTTTTTTATATTGTAGTTGTTCTATTTTAATCAAATGTTAGCGTGATTTATATTTTTTTTC
GCCTCGACATCATCTGCCCAGATGCGAAGTTAAGTGCGCAGAAAGTAATATCATGCGTCAATCGTATGTG
AATGCTGGTCGCTATACTGCTGTCGATTCGATACTAACGCCGCCATCCAGTTTAAACGAGCTCCAGCTTT
TGTTCCCTTTAGTGAGGGTTAATTGCGCGCTTGGCGTAATCATGGTCATAGCTGTTTCCTGTGTGAAATT
GTTATCCGCTCACAATTCCACACAACATACGAGCCGGAAGCATAAAGTGTAAAGCCTGGGGTGCCTAATG
AGTGAGCTAACTCACATTAATTGCGTTGCGCTCACTGCCCGCTTTCCAGTCGGGAAACCTGTCGTGCCAG
CTGCATTAATGAATCGGCCAACGCGCGGGGAGAGGCGGTTTGCGTATTGGGCGCTCTTCCGCTTCCTCGC
TCACTGACTCGCTGCGCTCGGTCGTTCGGCTGCGGCGAGCGGTATCAGCTCACTCAAAGGCGGTAATACG
GTTATCCACAGAATCAGGGGATAACGCAGGAAAGAACATGTGAGCAAAAGGCCAGCAAAAGGCCAGGAAC
CGTAAAAAGGCCGCGTTGCTGGCGTTTTTCCATAGGCTCCGCCCCCCTGACGAGCATCACAAAAATCGAC
GCTCAAGTCAGAGGTGGCGAAACCCGACAGGACTATAAAGATACCAGGCGTTTCCCCCTGGAAGCTCCCT
CGTGCGCTCTCCTGTTCCGACCCTGCCGCTTACCGGATACCTGTCCGCCTTTCTCCCTTCGGGAAGCGTG
GCGCTTTCTCATAGCTCACGCTGTAGGTATCTCAGTTCGGTGTAGGTCGTTCGCTCCAAGCTGGGCTGTG
TGCACGAACCCCCCGTTCAGCCCGACCGCTGCGCCTTATCCGGTAACTATCGTCTTGAGTCCAACCCGGT
AAGACACGACTTATCGCCACTGGCAGCAGCCACTGGTAACAGGATTAGCAGAGCGAGGTATGTAGGCGGT
GCTACAGAGTTCTTGAAGTGGTGGCCTAACTACGGCTACACTAGAAGAACAGTATTTGGTATCTGCGCTC
TGCTGAAGCCAGTTACCTTCGGAAAAAGAGTTGGTAGCTCTTGATCCGGCAAACAAACCACCGCTGGTAG
CGGTGGTTTTTTTGTTTGCAAGCAGCAGATTACGCGCAGAAAAAAAGGATCTCAAGAAGATCCTTTGATC
TTTTCTACGGGGTCTGACGCTCAGTGGAACGAAAACTCACGTTAAGGGATTTTGGTCATGAGATTATCAA
AAAGGATCTTCACCTAGATCCTTTTAAATTAAAAATGAAGTTTTAAATCAATCTAAAGTATATATGAGTA
AACTTGGTCTGACAGTTACCAATGCTTAATCAGTGAGGCACCTATCTCAGCGATCTGTCTATTTCGTTCA
TCCATAGTTGCCTGACTCCCCGTCGTGTAGATAACTACGATACGGGAGGGCTTACCATCTGGCCCCAGTG
CTGCAATGATACCGCGAGACCCACGCTCACCGGCTCCAGATTTATCAGCAATAAACCAGCCAGCCGGAAG
GGCCGAGCGCAGAAGTGGTCCTGCAACTTTATCCGCCTCCATCCAGTCTATTAATTGTTGCCGGGAAGCT
AGAGTAAGTAGTTCGCCAGTTAATAGTTTGCGCAACGTTGTTGCCATTGCTACAGGCATCGTGGTGTCAC
GCTCGTCGTTTGGTATGGCTTCATTCAGCTCCGGTTCCCAACGATCAAGGCGAGTTACATGATCCCCCAT
GTTGTGCAAAAAAGCGGTTAGCTCCTTCGGTCCTCCGATCGTTGTCAGAAGTAAGTTGGCCGCAGTGTTA
TCACTCATGGTTATGGCAGCACTGCATAATTCTCTTACTGTCATGCCATCCGTAAGATGCTTTTCTGTGA
CTGGTGAGTACTCAACCAAGTCATTCTGAGAATAGTGTATGCGGCGACCGAGTTGCTCTTGCCCGGCGTC
AATACGGGATAATACCGCGCCACATAGCAGAACTTTAAAAGTGCTCATCATTGGAAAACGTTCTTCGGGG
CGAAAACTCTCAAGGATCTTACCGCTGTTGAGATCCAGTTCGATGTAACCCACTCGTGCACCCAACTGAT
CTTCAGCATCTTTTACTTTCACCAGCGTTTCTGGGTGAGCAAAAACAGGAAGGCAAAATGCCGCAAAAAA
GGGAATAAGGGCGACACGGAAATGTTGAATACTCATACTCTTCCTTTTTCAATATTATTGAAGCATTTAT
CAGGGTTATTGTCTCATGAGCGGATACATATTTGAATGTATTTAGAAAAATAAACAAATAGGGGTTCCGC
GCACATTTCCCCGAAAAGTGCCACCTGACGTCTAAGAAACCATTATTATCATGACATTAACCTATAAAAA
TAGGCGTATCACGAGGCCCTTTCGTC
Features (pLannotate 1.2.2; 20 found; start..end, strand, type, name):
    137..186     +  misc_feature   bom (fragment): basis of mobility region from pBR322
    310..452     +  ncRNA          S pombe snR5: Accession: RF01435 - small nucleolar RNA snR5
   1178..1825    +  CDS            his5: HIS7_SCHPO - Experimental evidence at protein level: Swiss-Prot protein existence level 1. From Schizosaccharomyces pombe (strain 972 / ATCC 24843) (Fission yeast).
   2213..2261    +  misc_feature   bom (fragment): basis of mobility region from pBR322
   2289..2717    -  rep_origin     f1 ori (sequence partly withheld): f1 bacteriophage origin of replication; arrow indicates direction of (+) strand synthesis
   2721..2876    -  CDS            lacZα (fragment): LacZα fragment of β-galactosidase; lacZ fragment
   2884..2902    +  promoter       T7 promoter: promoter for bacteriophage T7 RNA polymerase
   3942..4652    +  CDS            Superfolder GFP: Superfolder GFP is a basic (constitutively fluorescent) green fluorescent protein published in 2005, derived from Aequorea victoria. It is reported to be a very rapidly-maturing weak dimer.
   4767..5110    +  promoter       TEF promoter: Ashbya gossypii TEF promoter
   5117..5681    +  CDS            NrsR (fragment): nourseothricin acetyltransferase; Streptomyces noursei nat1; confers resistance to nourseothricin
   5689..5886    +  terminator     TEF terminator: Ashbya gossypii TEF terminator
   5943..5961    -  promoter       T3 promoter: promoter for bacteriophage T3 RNA polymerase
   6006..6022    -  protein_bind   lac operator: The lac repressor binds to the lac operator to inhibit transcription in E. coli. This inhibition can be relieved by adding lactose or isopropyl-β-D-thiogalactopyranoside (IPTG). lac repressor encoded by lacI
   6030..6060    -  promoter       lac promoter: promoter for the E. coli lac operon
   6075..6096    -  protein_bind   CAP binding site: CAP binding activates transcription in the presence of cAMP. E. coli catabolite activator protein
   6109..6201    -  CDS            lacI (fragment): lac repressor; lacI; The lac repressor binds to the lac operator to inhibit transcription in E. coli. This inhibition can be relieved by adding lactose or isopropyl-β-D-thiogalactopyranoside (IPTG).
   6384..6972    -  rep_origin     ori: high-copy-number ColE1/pMB1/pBR322/pUC origin of replication
   7143..8003    -  CDS            AmpR: β-lactamase; bla; confers resistance to ampicillin, carbenicillin, and related antibiotics
   8004..8108    -  promoter       AmpR promoter: bla
   8203..35      +  CDS            rop (fragment) (across the origin): Rop protein, which maintains plasmids at low copy number; rop
