[The description below was written by a language model from this plasmid's Addgene catalogue record and pLannotate feature annotations shown in this document.]
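Description:
pAV0526 is an 8.2 kb yeast expression plasmid built on the pHis5StuI (pAV0413) backbone, one of a set of stable integration vectors for the fission yeast Schizosaccharomyces pombe. It carries no yeast replication origin in the annotated features. Instead, it contains S. pombe his5 locus sequence, including the his5 coding region and a neighbouring snR5 snoRNA, which serves as homology for chromosomal targeting. The "StuI" in the backbone name suggests linearisation at that site before transformation, although the record does not spell out the integration procedure. In E. coli the plasmid is maintained at high copy through a ColE1/pUC-type origin and selected with ampicillin via the bla gene and its promoter. An f1 origin, lacZα and lac promoter/operator remnants, and flanking T7 and T3 promoters point to a phagemid-type cloning backbone, and small bom, rop and lacI fragments are carry-over sequence with no evident function here.

The payload is superfolder GFP, a rapidly maturing green fluorescent protein, fused to a single SV40 nuclear localisation signal so that the fluorescence concentrates in the nucleus. According to the insert name, expression is driven by the S. pombe tdh1 promoter. Neither this promoter nor the NLS was picked up by the automated annotation, but the unannotated stretch upstream of the sfGFP coding sequence is consistent with the promoter's position. Immediately downstream lies a natMX cassette, in which the Ashbya gossypii TEF promoter and terminator flank nourseothricin acetyltransferase, giving nourseothricin selection of yeast integrants. The construct is intended to generate fission yeast strains with a stably integrated nuclear GFP marker, for example for live-cell imaging.
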