Addgene plasmid #133500: pAV0526
Purpose: Expression of sfGFP targeted to the nucleus with one NLS signals
Depositing lab: Sophie Martin. Depositing organization: Universite de Lausanne (UNIL). Publication: A toolbox of stable integration vectors in the fission yeast Schizosaccharomyces pombe. Vjestica A, Marek M, Nkosi PJ, Merlini L, Liu G, Berard M, Billault-Chaumartin I, Martin SG. J Cell Sci. 2020 Jan 8;133(1). pii: jcs.240754. doi: 10.1242/jcs.240754. PubMed 31801797.
Backbone
  Vector backbone: pHis5StuI(pAV0413)
  Vector type: Yeast Expression
Growth in bacteria
  Bacterial resistance: Ampicillin, 100 μg/mL
  Growth temperature: 37°C
  Growth strain: DH5alpha
  Copy number: High Copy
Gene/Insert
  Gene/Insert name: pHis5(StuI)-p(tdh1)-sfGFP-NLSSV40-natMX
  Species: S. pombe (fission yeast)
  Cloning method: Unknown
Terms and licenses: Academic/Nonprofit Terms; Industry Terms: Not Available to Industry
Depositor comments: Please see the Resource Information section for an annotated Genbank file.
How to cite: pAV0526 was a gift from Sophie Martin (Addgene plasmid # 133500 ; http://n2t.net/addgene:133500 ; RRID:Addgene_133500)
